Addgene plasmid #180561: KTK_039
Purpose: Entry vector containing L3S2P21 terminator
Depositing lab: Tom Ellis. Depositing organization: Imperial College London. Publication: Komagataeibacter Tool Kit (KTK): A Modular Cloning System for Multigene Constructs and Programmed Protein Secretion from Cellulose Producing Bacteria. Goosens VJ, Walker KT, Aragon SM, Singh A, Senthivel VR, Dekker L, Caro-Astorga J, Buat MLA, Song W, Lee KY, Ellis T. ACS Synth Biol. 2021 Dec 17;10(12):3422-3434. doi: 10.1021/acssynbio.1c00358. Epub 2021 Nov 12. PubMed 34767345.
Backbone
  Vector backbone: pSEVA331
  Vector type: Bacterial Expression
Growth in bacteria
  Bacterial resistance: Ampicillin, 100 μg/mL
  Growth temperature: 37°C
  Growth strain: DH5alpha
  Copy number: High Copy
Gene/Insert
  Gene/Insert name: L3S2P21 terminator
  Species: Synthetic
  Cloning method: Restriction Enzyme; 5′ cloning site unknown (unknown if destroyed)
Terms and licenses: Academic/Nonprofit Terms; Industry Terms: Not Available to Industry
Depositor comments: Read the preprint at https://www.biorxiv.org/content/10.1101/2021.06.09.447691v1.full
How to cite: KTK_039 was a gift from Tom Ellis (Addgene plasmid # 180561 ; http://n2t.net/addgene:180561 ; RRID:Addgene_180561)
