[The description below was written by a language model from this plasmid's Addgene catalogue record and pLannotate feature annotations shown in this document.]
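Description:
KTK_039 is a small bacterial entry (part) vector from the Komagataeibacter Tool Kit, a modular cloning system designed for assembling multigene constructs in cellulose-producing bacteria. Its payload is the synthetic L3S2P21 terminator, a strong engineered transcription terminator. It is stored here as a reusable part, to be placed downstream of a coding sequence when transcription units are assembled. As a part-storage plasmid it is not expected to express anything itself, and no payload promoter or coding sequence is recorded.

The sequenced plasmid is about 1.9 kb, and the annotation identifies only three features. These are a high-copy ColE1/pMB1/pUC-type origin of replication, a β-lactamase (AmpR) gene that spans the numbering origin of the circular record, and the bla promoter that drives it. This agrees with the catalogue fields, which list ampicillin selection and high copy number in a standard E. coli cloning strain.

It fits less well with the listed backbone, pSEVA331, which is generally known as a broad-host-range vector with a different origin and resistance marker; no such elements appear in the feature table. The plasmid therefore looks like a minimal E. coli propagation vector rather than one meant to replicate in Komagataeibacter.

The terminator was not picked up by the automated annotation and presumably lies in the unannotated region. The record lists restriction-enzyme cloning but does not give the cloning sites or any flanking assembly sites. The typical use is as a donor of the terminator part in hierarchical assembly of expression cassettes that are later moved into destination vectors for the target host.
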