Features (pLannotate 1.2.2; 3 found; start..end, strand, type, name):
    718..822     -  promoter       AmpR promoter: bla
    925..1513    +  rep_origin     ori: high-copy-number ColE1/pMB1/pBR322/pUC origin of replication
   1799..717     -  CDS            AmpR (across the origin): β-lactamase; bla; confers resistance to ampicillin, carbenicillin, and related antibiotics
>Addgene plasmid #180561 | KTK_039 | addgene full sequence | sequence record 358818 | Addgene NGS Result
CCCACGCTCACCGGCTCCAGATTTATCAGCAATAAACCAGCCAGCCGGAAGGGCCGAGCGCAGAAGTGGT
CCTGCAACTTTATCCGCCTCCATCCAGTCTATTAATTGTTGCCGGGAAGCTAGAGTAAGTAGTTCGCCAG
TTAATAGTTTGCGCAACGTTGTTGCCATTGCTACAGGCATCGTGGTGTCACGCTCGTCGTTTGGTATGGC
TTCATTCAGCTCCGGTTCCCAACGATCAAGGCGAGTTACATGATCCCCCATGTTGTGCAAAAAAGCGGTT
AGCTCCTTCGGTCCTCCGATCGTTGTCAGAAGTAAGTTGGCCGCAGTGTTATCACTCATGGTTATGGCAG
CACTGCATAATTCTCTTACTGTCATGCCATCCGTAAGATGCTTTTCTGTGACTGGTGAGTACTCAACCAA
GTCATTCTGAGAATAGTGTATGCGGCGACCGAGTTGCTCTTGCCCGGCGTCAATACGGGATAATACCGCG
CCACATAGCAGAACTTTAAAAGTGCTCATCATTGGAAAACGTTCTTCGGGGCGAAAACTCTCAAGGATCT
TACCGCTGTTGAGATCCAGTTCGATGTAACCCACTCGTGCACCCAACTGATCTTCAGCATCTTTTACTTT
CACCAGCGTTTCTGGGTGAGCAAAAACAGGAAGGCAAAATGCCGCAAAAAAGGGAATAAGGGCGACACGG
AAATGTTGAATACTCATACTCTTCCTTTTTCAATATTATTGAAGCATTTATCAGGGTTATTGTCTCATGA
GCGGATACATATTTGAATGTATTTAGAAAAATAAACAAATAGGGGTTCCGCGCACATTTCCCCGAAAAGT
GCCACCTGTCATGACCAAAATCCCTTAACGTGAGTTTTCGTTCCACTGAGCGTCAGACCCCGTAGAAAAG
ATCAAAGGATCTTCTTGAGATCCTTTTTTTCTGCGCGTAATCTGCTGCTTGCAAACAAAAAAACCACCGC
TACCAGCGGTGGTTTGTTTGCCGGATCAAGAGCTACCAACTCTTTTTCCGAAGGTAACTGGCTTCAGCAG
AGCGCAGATACCAAATACTGTTCTTCTAGTGTAGCCGTAGTTAGGCCACCACTTCAAGAACTCTGTAGCA
CCGCCTACATACCTCGCTCTGCTAATCCTGTTACCAGTGGCTGCTGCCAGTGGCGATAAGTCGTGTCTTA
CCGGGTTGGACTCAAGACGATAGTTACCGGATAAGGCGCAGCGGTCGGGCTGAACGGGGGGTTCGTGCAC
ACAGCCCAGCTTGGAGCGAACGACCTACACCGAACTGAGATACCTACAGCGTGAGCTATGAGAAAGCGCC
ACGCTTCCCGAAGGGAGAAAGGCGGACAGGTATCCGGTAAGCGGCAGGGTCGGAACAGGAGAGCGCACGA
GGGAGCTTCCAGGGGGAAACGCCTGGTATCTTTATAGTCCTGTCGGGTTTCGCCACCTCTGACTTGAGCG
TCGATTTTTGTGATGCTCGTCAGGGGGGCGGAGCCTATGGAAAAACGCCAGCAACGCGGCCTTTTTACGG
TTCCTGGCCTTTTGCTGGCCTTTTGCTCACATGTTCTTTCCTGCGTTATCCCCTGATTCTGTGGATAACC
GTAGTCGGTCTCATTCTTAACTCGGTACCAAATTCCAGAAAAGAGGCCTCCCGAAAGGGGGGCCTTTTTT
CGTTTTGGTCCAACGTGAGACCAAGATTATCAAAAAGGATCTTCACCTAGATCCTTTTAAATTAAAAATG
AAGTTTTAAATCAATCTAAAGTATATATGAGTAAACTTGGTCTGACAGTTACCAATGCTTAATCAGTGAG
GCACCTATCTCAGCGATCTGTCTATTTCGTTCATCCATAGTTGCCTGACTCCCCGTCGTGTAGATAACTA
CGATACGGGAGGGCTTACCATCTGGCCCCAGTGCTGCAATGATACCGCGGGA
